Addgene plasmid #224044: AiP14474 - pAAV-AiE0370m_3xC2-minBG-SYFP2-WPRE3-BGHpA (Alias: CN4474)
Purpose: AiE0370m_3xC2 is an enhancer sequence, designed to drive AAV-mediated transgene expression in cortical L5_ET neurons (VISp enriched)
Depositing lab: Allen Institute for Brain Science & Jonathan Ting. Depositing organization: Allen Institute. Publication: A suite of enhancer AAVs and transgenic mouse lines for genetic access to cortical cell types. Ben-Simon Y, Hooper M, Narayan S, Daigle TL, Dwivedi D, Way SW, Oster A, Stafford DA, Mich JK, Taormina MJ, Martinez RA, Opitz-Araya X, Roth JR, Alexander JR, Allen S, Amster A, Arbuckle J, Ayala A, Baker PM, Bakken TE, Barcelli T, Barta S, Bendrick J, Bertagnolli D, Bielstein C, Bishwakarma P, Bowlus J, Boyer G, Brouner K, Casian B, Casper T, Chakka AB, Chakrabarty R, Chance RK, Chavan S, Clark M, Colbert K, Collman F, Daniel S, Departee M, DiValentin P, Donadio N, Dotson N, Egdorf T, Fliss T, Gabitto M, Garcia J, Gary A, Gasperini M, Gloe J, Goldy J, Gore BB, Graybuck L, Greisman N, Haeseleer F, Halterman C, Haradon Z, Hastings SD, Helback O, Ho W, Hockemeyer D, Huang C, Huff S, Hunker A, Johansen N, Jones D, Juneau Z, Kalmbach B, Kannan M, Khem S, Kussick E, Kutsal R, Larsen R, Lee C, Lee AY, Leibly M, Lenz GH, Li S, Liang E, Lusk N, Madigan Z, Malloy J, Malone J, McCue R, Melchor J, Mollenkopf T, Moosman S, Morin E, Newman D, Ng L, Ngo K, Omstead V, Otto S, Oyama A, Pena N, Pham T, Phillips E, Pom CA, Potekhina L, Ransford S, Ray PL, Rette D, Reynoldson C, Rimorin C, Rocha D, Ruiz A, Sanchez REA, Sawyer L, Sedeno-Cortes A, Sevigny JP, Shapovalova N, Shepard N, Shulga L, Sigler AR, Siverts L, Soliman S, Somasundaram S, Staats B, Stewart K, Szelenyi E, Tieu M, Trader C, Tran A, van Velthoven CTJ, Walker M, Wang Y, Weed N, Wirthlin M, Wood T, Wynalda B, Yao Z, Zhou T, Ariza J, Dee N, Reding M, Ronellenfitch K, Mufti S, Sunkin SM, Smith KA, Esposito L, Waters J, Thyagarajan B, Yao S, Lein ES, Zeng H, Levi BP, Ngai J, Ting JT, Tasic B. Cell. 2025 May 16:S0092-8674(25)00513-6. doi: 10.1016/j.cell.2025.05.002. PubMed 40403729.
Backbone
  Vector backbone: pAAV
  Vector type: AAV
Growth in bacteria
  Bacterial resistance: Ampicillin, 100 μg/mL
  Growth temperature: 30°C
  Growth strain: NEB Stable
  Copy number: High Copy
Gene/Insert
  Gene/Insert name: SYFP2
  Species: Synthetic
  Mutation: NA
  Promoter: minBG
  Cloning method: Other
Terms and licenses: Academic/Nonprofit Terms; Industry Terms: Not Available to Industry
Depositor comments: Cloning Method: RE Cloning
How to cite: AiP14474 - pAAV-AiE0370m_3xC2-minBG-SYFP2-WPRE3-BGHpA (Alias: CN4474) was a gift from Allen Institute for Brain Science & Jonathan Ting (Addgene plasmid # 224044 ; http://n2t.net/addgene:224044 ; RRID:Addgene_224044)
