[The description below was written by a language model from this plasmid's Addgene catalogue record and pLannotate feature annotations shown in this document.]
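Description:
AiP14474 - pAAV-AiE0370m_3xC2-minBG-SYFP2-WPRE3-BGHpA (alias CN4474) is an AAV transfer plasmid of about 5.2 kb, built on a pAAV backbone and intended for packaging a cell-type-targeting reporter genome into recombinant adeno-associated virus. It is propagated in bacteria through a high-copy ColE1/pUC-type origin and selected with ampicillin via the β-lactamase gene and its native promoter. The backbone also carries an f1 phage origin and short remnants of the pBR322 bom and rop regions. The record lists a recombination-deficient growth strain, consistent with the usual concern about keeping the repetitive ITRs intact.

The expression cassette lies between AAV2 inverted terminal repeats, which provide the signals for genome replication and encapsidation. The annotation detects the left ITR only as two short fragments, whereas the right ITR is called in full. Upstream of the reporter is a stretch of roughly a kilobase that the automated feature table leaves unannotated. Judging from the construct name, it holds the AiE0370m_3xC2 enhancer, apparently a triplicated core of that enhancer, followed by the minimal beta-globin promoter (minBG), which on its own has little activity and depends on the enhancer for its specificity. This drives SYFP2, a fast-maturing monomeric yellow fluorescent protein derived from Aequorea victoria. Downstream is WPRE3, a shortened woodchuck hepatitis virus posttranscriptional element (annotated as two WPRE fragments) that boosts transcript expression, and then the bovine growth hormone polyadenylation signal.

According to the record, the enhancer is designed to direct AAV-mediated transgene expression to cortical layer 5 extratelencephalic (L5_ET) neurons, with enrichment in primary visual cortex. The construct therefore serves as a fluorescent reporter vector for labelling this neuronal population and assessing the enhancer's specificity.
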