Features (pLannotate 1.2.2; 14 found; start..end, strand, type, name):
     12..39      +  repeat_region  AAV2 ITR (fragment): inverted terminal repeat of adeno-associated virus serotype 2 inverted
     68..95      +  repeat_region  AAV2 ITR (fragment): inverted terminal repeat of adeno-associated virus serotype 2 inverted
   1243..1959    +  CDS            SYFP2: SYFP2 is a basic (constitutively fluorescent) yellow fluorescent protein published in 2006, derived from Aequorea victoria. It is reported to be a very rapidly-maturing monomer with moderate acid sensitivity.
   1999..2156    +  misc_feature   WPRE (fragment): woodchuck hepatitis virus posttranscriptional regulatory element
   2162..2242    +  misc_feature   WPRE (fragment): woodchuck hepatitis virus posttranscriptional regulatory element
   2259..2370    +  polyA_signal   bGH poly(A) signal: bovine growth hormone polyadenylation signal
   2488..2628    +  repeat_region  AAV2 ITR: inverted terminal repeat of adeno-associated virus serotype 2 inverted
   2633..2684    -  misc_feature   bom (fragment): basis of mobility region from pBR322
   2703..3158    +  rep_origin     f1 ori (sequence partly withheld): f1 bacteriophage origin of replication; arrow indicates direction of (+) strand synthesis
   3159..3208    -  misc_feature   bom (fragment): basis of mobility region from pBR322
   3310..3345    -  CDS            rop (fragment): Rop protein, which maintains plasmids at low copy number; rop
   3440..3544    +  promoter       AmpR promoter: bla
   3545..4405    +  CDS            AmpR: β-lactamase; bla; confers resistance to ampicillin, carbenicillin, and related antibiotics
   4576..5164    +  rep_origin     ori: high-copy-number ColE1/pMB1/pBR322/pUC origin of replication
>Addgene plasmid #224044 | AiP14474 - pAAV-AiE0370m_3xC2-minBG-SYFP2-WPRE3-BGHpA (Alias: CN4474) | addgene full sequence | sequence record 449740 | Addgene NGS Result
CCTGCAGGCAGCTGCGCGCTCGCTCGCTCACTGAGGCCGCCCGGGCGTCGGGCGACCTTTGGTCGCCCGG
CCTCAGTGAGCGAGCGAGCGCGCAGAGAGGGAGTGGCCAACTCCATCACTAGGGGTTCCTGCGGCCGCAC
GCGTACAAGTGAGAAAGAGAAATGGAGATTTTACCATTTAATCATCTCCGAAGAGAAGGTGAGAAGAAAT
TGAGAAAGGTAATTTGCATACCATGCATAGGCATTAGAGAAAGCATTTTTTTTCTTAACTCTCCATTTGT
TTACAGATATTTCCATATGGCCTTTTAAAAACTTCAACAGAGAAATTCGAACACAACTAACTGGAATTTC
AATTTTCATATAAAACCAGCATCATAGATATATATGTAGCTACTCTCCCACTTCACATTATTCAGTTAGT
ATATTTTCTAAGCTAATTTCCAATCCATTTTAAGACTATGTACAGCTCATATGAGGCACAAGTGAGAAAG
AGAAATGGAGATTTTACCATTTAATCATCTCCGAAGAGAAGGTGAGAAGAAATTGAGAAAGGTAATTTGC
ATACCATGCATAGGCATTAGAGAAAGCATTTTTTTTCTTAACTCTCCATTTGTTTACAGATATTTCCATA
TGGCCTTTTAAAAACTTCAACAGAGAAATTCGAACACAACTAACTGGAATTTCAATTTTCATATAAAACC
AGCATCATAGATATATATGTAGCTACTCTCCCACTTCACATTATTCAGTTAGTATATTTTCTAAGCTAAT
TTCCAATCCATTTTAAGACTATGTACAGCTCATATGAGGCACAAGTGAGAAAGAGAAATGGAGATTTTAC
CATTTAATCATCTCCGAAGAGAAGGTGAGAAGAAATTGAGAAAGGTAATTTGCATACCATGCATAGGCAT
TAGAGAAAGCATTTTTTTTCTTAACTCTCCATTTGTTTACAGATATTTCCATATGGCCTTTTAAAAACTT
CAACAGAGAAATTCGAACACAACTAACTGGAATTTCAATTTTCATATAAAACCAGCATCATAGATATATA
TGTAGCTACTCTCCCACTTCACATTATTCAGTTAGTATATTTTCTAAGCTAATTTCCAATCCATTTTAAG
ACTATGTACAGCTCATATGAGGCGAGCTCGGGCTGGGCATAAAAGTCAGGGCAGAGCCATCTATTGCTTA
CATTTGCTTCTGGGATCCAGATCTTTCGAAGCTAGCGCTACCGGTCGCCACCATGGTGAGCAAGGGCGAG
GAGCTGTTCACCGGGGTGGTGCCCATCCTGGTCGAGCTGGACGGCGACGTAAACGGCCACAAGTTCAGCG
TGTCCGGCGAGGGCGAGGGCGATGCCACCTACGGCAAGCTGACCCTGAAGCTGATCTGCACCACCGGCAA
GCTGCCCGTGCCCTGGCCCACCCTCGTGACCACCCTGGGCTACGGCGTGCAGTGCTTCGCCCGCTACCCC
GACCACATGAAGCAGCACGACTTCTTCAAGTCCGCCATGCCCGAAGGCTACGTCCAGGAGCGCACCATCT
TCTTCAAGGACGACGGCAACTACAAGACCCGCGCCGAGGTGAAGTTCGAGGGCGACACCCTGGTGAACCG
CATCGAGCTGAAGGGCATCGACTTCAAGGAGGACGGCAACATCCTGGGGCACAAGCTGGAGTACAACTAC
AACAGCCACAACGTCTATATCACCGCCGACAAGCAGAAGAACGGCATCAAGGCCAACTTCAAGATCCGCC
ACAACATCGAGGACGGCGGCGTGCAGCTCGCCGACCACTACCAGCAGAACACCCCCATCGGCGACGGCCC
CGTGCTGCTGCCCGACAACCACTACCTGAGCTACCAGTCCAAGCTGAGCAAAGACCCCAACGAGAAGCGC
GATCACATGGTCCTGCTGGAGTTCGTGACCGCCGCCGGGATCACTCTCGGCATGGACGAGCTGTACAAGT
AAGTCGACGGCGCGCCGCGGCCGCGAATTCGATATCATAATCAACCTCTGGATTACAAAATTTGTGAAAG
ATTGACTGGTATTCTTAACTATGTTGCTCCTTTTACGCTATGTGGATACGCTGCTTTAATGCCTTTGTAT
CATGCTATTGCTTCCCGTATGGCTTTCATTTTCTCCTCCTTGTATAAATCCTGGTTAGTTCTTGCCACGG
CGGAACTCATCGCCGCCTGCCTTGCCCGCTGCTGGACAGGGGCTCGGCTGTTGGGCACTGACAATTCCGT
GGCTCGAGAGATCTTCGACTGTGCCTTCTAGTTGCCAGCCATCTGTTGTTTGCCCCTCCCCCGTGCCTTC
CTTGACCCTGGAAGGTGCCACTCCCACTGTCCTTTCCTAATAAAATGAGGAAATTGCATCGCATTGTCTG
AGTAGGTGTCATTCTATTCTGGGGGGTGGGGTGGGGCAGGACAGCAAGGGGGAGGATTGGGAAGACAATA
GCAGGCATGAGATCTCACGTGCGGACCGAGCGGCCGCAGGAACCCCTAGTGATGGAGTTGGCCACTCCCT
CTCTGCGCGCTCGCTCGCTCACTGAGGCCGGGCGACCAAAGGTCGCCCGACGCCCGGGCTTTGCCCGGGC
GGCCTCAGTGAGCGAGCGAGCGCGCAGCTGCCTGCAGGGGCGCCTGATGCGGTATTTTCTCCTTACGCAT
CTGTGCGGTATTTCACACCGCATA
[95 nt withheld, positions 2685-2779]
T
[46 nt withheld, positions 2781-2826]
C
[141 nt withheld, positions 2828-2968]
CCTTTGACGTTGGAGTCCACGTTCTTT
[37 nt withheld, positions 2996-3032]
ACTCTATCTCGGGCTATTCTTTTGATTTATAAGGGATTTTGCCGATTTCGGTCTATTGGTTAAAAAATGA
GCTGATTTAACAAAAATTTAACGCGAATTTTAACAAAATATTAACGTTTACAATTTTATGGTGCACTCTC
AGTACAATCTGCTCTGATGCCGCATAGTTAAGCCAGCCCCGACACCCGCCAACACCCGCTGACGCGCCCT
GACGGGCTTGTCTGCTCCCGGCATCCGCTTACAGACAAGCTGTGACCGTCTCCGGGAGCTGCATGTGTCA
GAGGTTTTCACCGTCATCACCGAAACGCGCGAGACGAAAGGGCCTCGTGATACGCCTATTTTTATAGGTT
AATGTCATGATAATAATGGTTTCTTAGACGTCAGGTGGCACTTTTCGGGGAAATGTGCGCGGAACCCCTA
TTTGTTTATTTTTCTAAATACATTCAAATATGTATCCGCTCATGAGACAATAACCCTGATAAATGCTTCA
ATAATATTGAAAAAGGAAGAGTATGAGTATTCAACATTTCCGTGTCGCCCTTATTCCCTTTTTTGCGGCA
TTTTGCCTTCCTGTTTTTGCTCACCCAGAAACGCTGGTGAAAGTAAAAGATGCTGAAGATCAGTTGGGTG
CACGAGTGGGTTACATCGAACTGGATCTCAACAGCGGTAAGATCCTTGAGAGTTTTCGCCCCGAAGAACG
TTTTCCAATGATGAGCACTTTTAAAGTTCTGCTATGTGGCGCGGTATTATCCCGTATTGACGCCGGGCAA
GAGCAACTCGGTCGCCGCATACACTATTCTCAGAATGACTTGGTTGAGTACTCACCAGTCACAGAAAAGC
ATCTTACGGATGGCATGACAGTAAGAGAATTATGCAGTGCTGCCATAACCATGAGTGATAACACTGCGGC
CAACTTACTTCTGACAACGATCGGAGGACCGAAGGAGCTAACCGCTTTTTTGCACAACATGGGGGATCAT
GTAACTCGCCTTGATCGTTGGGAACCGGAGCTGAATGAAGCCATACCAAACGACGAGCGTGACACCACGA
TGCCTGTAGCAATGGCAACAACGTTGCGCAAACTATTAACTGGCGAACTACTTACTCTAGCTTCCCGGCA
ACAATTAATAGACTGGATGGAGGCGGATAAAGTTGCAGGACCACTTCTGCGCTCGGCCCTTCCGGCTGGC
TGGTTTATTGCTGATAAATCTGGAGCCGGTGAGCGTGGGTCTCGCGGTATCATTGCAGCACTGGGGCCAG
ATGGTAAGCCCTCCCGTATCGTAGTTATCTACACGACGGGGAGTCAGGCAACTATGGATGAACGAAATAG
ACAGATCGCTGAGATAGGTGCCTCACTGATTAAGCATTGGTAACTGTCAGACCAAGTTTACTCATATATA
CTTTAGATTGATTTAAAACTTCATTTTTAATTTAAAAGGATCTAGGTGAAGATCCTTTTTGATAATCTCA
TGACCAAAATCCCTTAACGTGAGTTTTCGTTCCACTGAGCGTCAGACCCCGTAGAAAAGATCAAAGGATC
TTCTTGAGATCCTTTTTTTCTGCGCGTAATCTGCTGCTTGCAAACAAAAAAACCACCGCTACCAGCGGTG
GTTTGTTTGCCGGATCAAGAGCTACCAACTCTTTTTCCGAAGGTAACTGGCTTCAGCAGAGCGCAGATAC
CAAATACTGTTCTTCTAGTGTAGCCGTAGTTAGGCCACCACTTCAAGAACTCTGTAGCACCGCCTACATA
CCTCGCTCTGCTAATCCTGTTACCAGTGGCTGCTGCCAGTGGCGATAAGTCGTGTCTTACCGGGTTGGAC
TCAAGACGATAGTTACCGGATAAGGCGCAGCGGTCGGGCTGAACGGGGGGTTCGTGCACACAGCCCAGCT
TGGAGCGAACGACCTACACCGAACTGAGATACCTACAGCGTGAGCTATGAGAAAGCGCCACGCTTCCCGA
AGGGAGAAAGGCGGACAGGTATCCGGTAAGCGGCAGGGTCGGAACAGGAGAGCGCACGAGGGAGCTTCCA
GGGGGAAACGCCTGGTATCTTTATAGTCCTGTCGGGTTTCGCCACCTCTGACTTGAGCGTCGATTTTTGT
GATGCTCGTCAGGGGGGCGGAGCCTATGGAAAAACGCCAGCAACGCGGCCTTTTTACGGTTCCTGGCCTT
TTGCTGGCCTTTTGCTCACATGT
